>Addgene plasmid #228399 | pGL4-CMV-3xFLAG-NLS/SV40-AcGFP-NES/PKI-P2A-Puro | addgene full sequence | sequence record 457131 | Addgene NGS Result
AATAAAATATCTTTATTTTCATTACATCTGTGTGTTGGTTTTTTGTGTGAATCGATAGTACTAACATACG
CTCTCCATCAAAACAAAACGAAACAAAACAAACTAGCAAAATAGGCTGTCCCCAGTGCAAGTGCAGGTGC
CAGAACATTTCTCTTAATGATAGCTAGCGGGCCAGTACCCAAAAAGCGGGGGGTCTGGTGGCAGTGGAGG
GGGATCCGTTGACATTGATTATTGACTAGTTATTAATAGTAATCAATTACGGGGTCATTAGTTCATAGCC
CATATATGGAGTTCCGCGTTACATAACTTACGGTAAATGGCCCGCCTGGCTGACCGCCCAACGACCCCCG
CCCATTGACGTCAATAATGACGTATGTTCCCATAGTAACGCCAATAGGGACTTTCCATTGACGTCAATGG
GTGGAGTATTTACGGTAAACTGCCCACTTGGCAGTACATCAAGTGTATCATATGCCAAGTACGCCCCCTA
TTGACGTCAATGACGGTAAATGGCCCGCCTGGCATTATGCCCAGTACATGACCTTATGGGACTTTCCTAC
TTGGCAGTACATCTACGTATTAGTCATCGCTATTACCATGGTGATGCGGTTTTGGCAGTACATCAATGGG
CGTGGATAGCGGTTTGACTCACGGGGATTTCCAAGTCTCCACCCCATTGACGTCAATGGGAGTTTGTTTT
GGCACCAAAATCAACGGGACTTTCCAAAATGTCGTAACAACTCCGCCCCATTGACGCAAATGGGCGGTAG
GCGTGTACGGTGGGAGGTCTATATAAGCAGAGCTCTCTGGCTAACTAGAGAACCCACTGCTTACTGGCTT
ATCGAAATTAATACGACTCACTATAGGGAGACCCAAGCTGGCTAGCGTTTAAACTTAAGCTTGGTACCAT
GGACTACAAAGACCATGACGGTGATTATAAAGATCATGACATCGATTACAAGGATGACGATGACAAGCTT
GCGGCCGCGAATTCACCAAAAAAGAAGAGAAAGGTAGTGAGCAAGGGCGCCGAGCTGTTCACCGGCATCG
TGCCCATCCTGATCGAGCTGAATGGCGATGTGAATGGCCACAAGTTCAGCGTGAGCGGCGAGGGCGAGGG
CGATGCCACCTACGGCAAGCTGACCCTGAAGTTCATCTGCACCACCGGCAAGCTGCCTGTGCCCTGGCCC
ACCCTGGTGACCACCCTGAGCTACGGCGTGCAGTGCTTCTCACGCTACCCCGATCACATGAAGCAGCACG
ACTTCTTCAAGAGCGCCATGCCTGAGGGCTACATCCAGGAGCGCACCATCTTCTTCGAGGATGACGGCAA
CTACAAGTCGCGCGCCGAGGTGAAGTTCGAGGGCGATACCCTGGTGAATCGCATCGAGCTGACCGGCACC
GATTTCAAGGAGGATGGCAACATCCTGGGCAATAAGATGGAGTACAACTACAACGCCCACAATGTGTACA
TCATGACCGACAAGGCCAAGAATGGCATCAAGGTGAACTTCAAGATCCGCCACAACATCGAGGATGGCAG
CGTGCAGCTGGCCGACCACTACCAGCAGAATACCCCCATCGGCGATGGCCCTGTGCTGCTGCCCGATAAC
CACTACCTGTCCACCCAGAGCGCCCTGTCCAAGGACCCCAACGAGAAGCGCGATCACATGATCTACTTCG
GCTTCGTGACCGCCGCCGCCATCACCCACGGCATGGATGAGCTGTACAAGGCACCGGCCGGATTAGCCTT
GAAATTAGCAGGTCTTGATATCGGTAGTGGTGCCACGAATTTTAGTCTCCTCAAGCAAGCTGGGGACGTC
GAGGAGAATCCTGGCCCAATGACTGAATACAAGCCTACTGTCAGGTTGGCTACAAGAGACGACGTTCCTA
GAGCCGTGAGAACTCTGGCTGCAGCCTTCGCCGACTACCCCGCCACGAGACACACCGTTGACCCAGATCG
GCATATTGAGAGAGTGACTGAACTGCAGGAGCTGTTTCTTACAAGAGTTGGCCTCGACATAGGCAAGGTG
TGGGTGGCGGACGACGGCGCCGCCGTGGCCGTCTGGACCACTCCCGAATCAGTTGAGGCTGGCGCCGTAT
TCGCTGAGATCGGCCCGAGAATGGCTGAGCTCAGCGGGAGTAGGCTCGCGGCACAGCAGCAAATGGAGGG
ACTGCTGGCACCACACAGGCCCAAAGAACCCGCCTGGTTCCTGGCAACCGTCGGTGTATCTCCCGATCAT
CAGGGGAAAGGTCTGGGCTCTGCCGTAGTGCTCCCTGGCGTGGAGGCAGCTGAGAGAGCAGGAGTACCTG
CCTTCTTGGAGACCTCCGCTCCAAGGAATCTTCCCTTCTATGAACGGTTGGGCTTCACCGTGACAGCCGA
CGTGGAAGTCCCCGAAGGCCCCCGCACTTGGTGCATGACGAGGAAGCCTGGAGCGTGAGGGCCCGCTTCG
AGCAGACATGATAAGATACATTGATGAGTTTGGACAAACCACAACTAGAATGCAGTGAAAAAAATGCTTT
ATTTGTGAAATTTGTGATGCTATTGCTTTATTTGTAACCATTATAAGCTGCAATAAACAAGTTAACAACA
ACAATTGCATTCATTTTATGTTTCAGGTTCAGGGGGAGGTGTGGGAGGTTTTTTAAAGCAAGTAAAACCT
CTACAAATGTGGTAAAATCGATAAAGATCCGTCGACCGATGCCCTTGAGAGCCTTCAACCCAGTCAGCTC
CTTCCGGTGGGCGCGGGGCATGACTATCGTCGCCGCACTTATGACTGTCTTCTTTATCATGCAACTCGTA
GGACAGGTGCCGGCAGCGCTCTTCCGCTTCCTCGCTCACTGACTCGCTGCGCTCGGTCGTTCGGCTGCGG
CGAGCGGTATCAGCTCACTCAAAGGCGGTAATACGGTTATCCACAGAATCAGGGGATAACGCAGGAAAGA
ACATGTGAGCAAAAGGCCAGCAAAAGGCCAGGAACCGTAAAAAGGCCGCGTTGCTGGCGTTTTTCCATAG
GCTCCGCCCCCCTGACGAGCATCACAAAAATCGACGCTCAAGTCAGAGGTGGCGAAACCCGACAGGACTA
TAAAGATACCAGGCGTTTCCCCCTGGAAGCTCCCTCGTGCGCTCTCCTGTTCCGACCCTGCCGCTTACCG
GATACCTGTCCGCCTTTCTCCCTTCGGGAAGCGTGGCGCTTTCTCATAGCTCACGCTGTAGGTATCTCAG
TTCGGTGTAGGTCGTTCGCTCCAAGCTGGGCTGTGTGCACGAACCCCCCGTTCAGCCCGACCGCTGCGCC
TTATCCGGTAACTATCGTCTTGAGTCCAACCCGGTAAGACACGACTTATCGCCACTGGCAGCAGCCACTG
GTAACAGGATTAGCAGAGCGAGGTATGTAGGCGGTGCTACAGAGTTCTTGAAGTGGTGGCCTAACTACGG
CTACACTAGAAGAACAGTATTTGGTATCTGCGCTCTGCTGAAGCCAGTTACCTTCGGAAAAAGAGTTGGT
AGCTCTTGATCCGGCAAACAAACCACCGCTGGTAGCGGTGGTTTTTTTGTTTGCAAGCAGCAGATTACGC
GCAGAAAAAAAGGATCTCAAGAAGATCCTTTGATCTTTTCTACGGGGTCTGACGCTCAGTGGAACGAAAA
CTCACGTTAAGGGATTTTGGTCATGAGATTATCAAAAAGGATCTTCACCTAGATCCTTTTAAATTAAAAA
TGAAGTTTTAAATCAATCTAAAGTATATATGAGTAAACTTGGTCTGACAGCGGCCGCAAATGCTAAACCA
CTGCAGTGGTTACCAGTGCTTGATCAGTGAGGCACCGATCTCAGCGATCTGCCTATTTCGTTCGTCCATA
GTGGCCTGACTCCCCGTCGTGTAGATCACTACGATTCGTGAGGGCTTACCATCAGGCCCCAGCGCAGCAA
TGATGCCGCGAGAGCCGCGTTCACCGGCCCCCGATTTGTCAGCAATGAACCAGCCAGCAGGGAGGGCCGA
GCGAAGAAGTGGTCCTGCTACTTTGTCCGCCTCCATCCAGTCTATGAGCTGCTGTCGTGATGCTAGAGTA
AGAAGTTCGCCAGTGAGTAGTTTCCGAAGAGTTGTGGCCATTGCTACTGGCATCGTGGTATCACGCTCGT
CGTTCGGTATGGCTTCGTTCAACTCTGGTTCCCAGCGGTCAAGCCGGGTCACATGATCACCCATATTATG
AAGAAATGCAGTCAGCTCCTTAGGGCCTCCGATCGTTGTCAGAAGTAAGTTGGCCGCGGTGTTGTCGCTC
ATGGTAATGGCAGCACTACACAATTCTCTTACCGTCATGCCATCCGTAAGATGCTTTTCCGTGACCGGCG
AGTACTCAACCAAGTCGTTTTGTGAGTAGTGTATACGGCGACCAAGCTGCTCTTGCCCGGCGTCTATACG
GGACAACACCGCGCCACATAGCAGTACTTTGAAAGTGCTCATCATCGGGAATCGTTCTTCGGGGCGGAAA
GACTCAAGGATCTTGCCGCTATTGAGATCCAGTTCGATATAGCCCACTCTTGCACCCAGTTGATCTTCAG
CATCTTTTACTTTCACCAGCGTTTCGGGGTGTGCAAAAACAGGCAAGCAAAATGCCGCAAAGAAGGGAAT
GAGTGCGACACGAAAATGTTGGATGCTCATACTCGTCCTTTTTCAATATTATTGAAGCATTTATCAGGGT
TACTAGTACGTCTCTCAAGGATAAGTAAGTAATATTAAGGTACGGGAGGTATTGGACAGGCCGC
Features (pLannotate 1.2.2; 16 found; start..end, strand, type, name):
      1..49      +  polyA_signal   poly(A) signal: synthetic polyadenylation signal
     63..154     +  misc_feature   pause site: RNA polymerase II transcriptional pause signal from the human α2 globin gene
    221..600     +  enhancer       CMV enhancer: human cytomegalovirus immediate early enhancer
    601..804     +  promoter       CMV promoter: human cytomegalovirus (CMV) immediate early promoter
    800..833     +  LTR            5' LTR (truncated) (fragment): truncated 5' long terminal repeat (LTR) from HIV-1
    849..867     +  promoter       T7 promoter: promoter for bacteriophage T7 RNA polymerase
    912..977     +  CDS            3xFLAG: three tandem FLAG® epitope tags, followed by an enterokinase cleavage site
    996..1016    +  CDS            SV40 NLS: nuclear localization signal of SV40 (simian virus 40) large T antigen
   1020..1730    +  CDS            aceGFP-h: aceGFP-h is a basic (constitutively fluorescent) long stokes shift fluorescent protein published in 2003, derived from Aequorea coerulescens.
   1839..2435    +  CDS            pac: PUAC_STRAD - Protein predicted: Swiss-Prot protein existence level 4. Detoxification of puromycin. From Streptomyces alboniger.
   2462..2583    -  polyA_signal   SV40 poly(A) signal: SV40 polyadenylation signal
   2606..2674    -  CDS            large T antigen (fragment): large T antigen from SV40 (simian virus 40)
   2690..2822    +  CDS            TcR (fragment): tetracycline efflux protein; tet; confers resistance to tetracycline
   3002..3590    -  rep_origin     ori: high-copy-number ColE1/pMB1/pBR322/pUC origin of replication
   3790..4650    -  CDS            AmpR: β-lactamase confers resistance to ampicillin, carbenicillin, and related antibiotics
   4651..4692    -  promoter       AmpR promoter (fragment): bla
