[The description below was written by a language model from this plasmid's Addgene catalogue record and pLannotate feature annotations shown in this document.]
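Description:
pGL4-CMV-3xFLAG-NLS/SV40-AcGFP-NES/PKI-P2A-Puro is a 4,754 bp mammalian expression plasmid built on the pGL4 backbone. It is maintained in E. coli as a high-copy plasmid through a ColE1/pUC-type origin and selected with ampicillin via the β-lactamase gene. As is typical of pGL4 vectors, a synthetic polyadenylation signal and an RNA polymerase II transcriptional pause site sit upstream of the expression cassette, where they limit read-through transcription from the backbone. The feature table also picks up short fragments annotated as HIV-1 LTR, SV40 large T antigen and tetracycline resistance. These appear to be small sequence remnants rather than functional elements.

The payload is a single open reading frame driven by the human CMV immediate early enhancer and promoter, with a T7 promoter lying just upstream of the coding region. The synthetic 864 bp insert encodes an N-terminal 3xFLAG epitope tag, the SV40 large T antigen nuclear localization signal, the green fluorescent protein AcGFP from Aequorea coerulescens, and a C-terminal nuclear export signal from PKI. The NES and the P2A peptide named in the construct title are not annotated in the feature table but would fall in the gap between the GFP and the downstream puromycin N-acetyltransferase gene. The P2A self-cleaving peptide allows the reporter and the puromycin resistance protein to be produced from one transcript, which ends at an SV40 polyadenylation signal. This arrangement permits puromycin selection of cells expressing the reporter.

Because it carries both import and export signals, the fluorescent protein shuttles continuously between nucleus and cytoplasm. Its steady-state distribution therefore reports on the balance of nuclear transport, and the associated publication concerns an inhibitor of importin β1-mediated nuclear import.
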