Addgene plasmid #228399: pGL4-CMV-3xFLAG-NLS/SV40-AcGFP-NES/PKI-P2A-Puro
Purpose: Encodes 3xFLAG-NLS/SV40-AcGFP-NES/PKI which is a AcGFP with an N-terminal SV40 NLS and a C-terminal PKI NES that shuttles between the nucleus and the cytoplasm
Depositing lab: Dirk Daelemans. Depositing organization: Katholieke Universiteit Leuven. Publication: Ibetazol, a novel inhibitor of importin beta1-mediated nuclear import. Vercruysse T, Vanstreels E, Jacquemyn M, Boland S, Kilonda A, Allasia S, Vandecaetsbeek I, Klaassen H, Versele M, Chaltin P, Marchand A, Daelemans D. Commun Biol. 2024 Nov 23;7(1):1560. doi: 10.1038/s42003-024-07237-8. PubMed 39580542.
Backbone
  Vector backbone: pGL4
  Total vector size (bp): 4754
  Vector type: Mammalian Expression
  Selectable markers: Puromycin
Growth in bacteria
  Bacterial resistance: Ampicillin, 100 μg/mL
  Growth temperature: 37°C
  Growth strain: DH5alpha
  Copy number: High Copy
Gene/Insert
  Gene/Insert name: 3xFLAG-NLS/SV40-AcGFP-NES/PKI
  Species: Synthetic
  Insert size (bp): 864
  Promoter: CMV
  Cloning method: Other
  Sequencing primers: 5′ CGATAGTACTAACATACGCTCTCCA
Terms and licenses: Academic/Nonprofit Terms; Industry Terms: Not Available to Industry
How to cite: pGL4-CMV-3xFLAG-NLS/SV40-AcGFP-NES/PKI-P2A-Puro was a gift from Dirk Daelemans (Addgene plasmid # 228399 ; http://n2t.net/addgene:228399 ; RRID:Addgene_228399)
